Addgene plasmid #165977: pATP416-pluxO5-pphlO6-crtYBI
Purpose: Expresses carotenoid biosynthesis gene in response to homoserine lactone and 2,4-diacetylphloroglucinol in yeast expressing PhlTA and LuxTA
Depositing lab: Jun Ishii. Depositing organization: Kobe University. Publication: Robust and flexible platform for directed evolution of yeast genetic switches. Tominaga M, Nozaki K, Umeno D, Ishii J, Kondo A. Nat Commun. 2021 Mar 23;12(1):1846. doi: 10.1038/s41467-021-22134-y. PubMed 33758180.
Backbone
  Vector backbone: pRS416
  Total vector size (bp): 12210
  Vector type: Yeast Expression, Synthetic Biology
  Selectable markers: URA3
Growth in bacteria
  Bacterial resistance: Ampicillin, 100 μg/mL
  Growth temperature: 37°C
  Growth strain: DH5alpha
  Copy number: High Copy
Gene/Insert 1
  Gene/Insert name: Xanthophyllomyces dendrorhous phytoene-beta carotene synthase (crtYB) mRNA, complete cds (alt name: crtYB)
  Species: Xanthophyllomyces dendrorhous
  Insert size (bp): 2022
  Mutation: C66A, C1359T
  GenBank ID: AY177204.1
  Promoter: Synthetic promoter (pluxO5)
  Cloning method: Ligation Independent Cloning
  Sequencing primers: 5′ M13/pUC Forward, T7; 3′ n/a
Gene/Insert 2
  Gene/Insert name: Xanthophyllomyces dendrorhous phytoene desaturase mRNA, complete cds (alt name: CrtI)
  Species: Xanthophyllomyces dendrorhous
  Insert size (bp): 1749
  Mutation: C1281A, G1698A
  GenBank ID: AY177424.1
  Promoter: pTDH3
  Cloning method: Ligation Independent Cloning
  Sequencing primers: 5′ n/a; 3′ n/a
Gene/Insert 3
  Gene/Insert name: BTS1 (alt name: Saccharomyces cerevisiae S288C farnesyltranstransferase (BTS1))
  Species: S. cerevisiae (budding yeast)
  Insert size (bp): 1008
  GenBank ID: NM_001183883.1
  Entrez Gene: BTS1 (a.k.a. YPL069C)
  Promoter: Synthetic promoter (pphlO6)
  Cloning method: Ligation Independent Cloning
  Sequencing primers: 5′ n/a; 3′ M13/pUC Reverse
Terms and licenses: Academic/Nonprofit Terms; Industry Terms: Not Available to Industry
How to cite: pATP416-pluxO5-pphlO6-crtYBI was a gift from Jun Ishii (Addgene plasmid # 165977 ; http://n2t.net/addgene:165977 ; RRID:Addgene_165977)
