[The description below was written by a language model from this plasmid's Addgene catalogue record and pLannotate feature annotations shown in this document.]
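Description:
pATP416-pluxO5-pphlO6-crtYBI is a 12.2 kb yeast–E. coli shuttle plasmid built on the pRS416 backbone. It is a low-copy centromeric vector in Saccharomyces cerevisiae, carrying CEN6/ARS for stable maintenance and the URA3 marker for uracil prototrophy selection (counterselectable with 5-FOA). In bacteria it replicates from a high-copy ColE1/pUC origin and is selected with ampicillin through AmpR. Backbone remnants include an f1 origin, lacZα and pBluescript polylinker fragments, and T7 and T3 promoters flanking the cloning region.

The payload is a three-gene β-carotene pathway wired as a two-input reporter. The bifunctional phytoene synthase/lycopene cyclase crtYB from Xanthophyllomyces dendrorhous is driven by the synthetic pluxO5 promoter, is followed by the ADH1 terminator, and lies on the reverse strand. The S. cerevisiae geranylgeranyl diphosphate synthase BTS1 is driven by the synthetic pphlO6 promoter and ends with the PGK1 terminator. Between them, the X. dendrorhous phytoene desaturase crtI is expressed constitutively from the TDH3 (GAP) promoter. The automated annotation labels this gene by homology to the Neurospora al-1 enzyme, and no terminator is annotated for it. A GAL1 promoter fragment is detected immediately upstream of both crtYB and BTS1, suggesting that the synthetic promoters are built on a GAL1-derived core, presumably combined with lux and phl operator sites. crtYB and crtI each carry two recorded nucleotide substitutions, whose effect is not stated.

In yeast expressing the LuxTA and PhlTA transcriptional activators, homoserine lactone and 2,4-diacetylphloroglucinol induce the two regulated genes. Because carotenoid production should require both steps, pigment output effectively reports the combined activity of the two genetic switches.
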