Features (pLannotate 1.2.2; 28 found; start..end, strand, type, name):
    137..186     +  misc_feature   bom (fragment): basis of mobility region from pBR322
    194..409     +  promoter       URA3 promoter: S. cerevisiae URA3
    410..1213    +  CDS            URA3: orotidine-5'-phosphate decarboxylase, required for uracil biosynthesis; S. cerevisiae URA3; yeast auxotrophic marker, counterselectable with 5-fluoroorotic acid (5-FOA)
   1292..1343    +  misc_feature   bom (fragment): basis of mobility region from pBR322
   1371..1799    -  rep_origin     f1 ori (sequence partly withheld): f1 bacteriophage origin of replication; arrow indicates direction of (+) strand synthesis
   1803..1958    -  CDS            lacZα (fragment): LacZα fragment of β-galactosidase; lacZ fragment
   1966..1984    +  promoter       T7 promoter: promoter for bacteriophage T7 RNA polymerase
   1993..2070    -  misc_feature   MCS (fragment): pBluescript multiple cloning site
   2071..2091    -  misc_feature   MCS (fragment): pBluescript multiple cloning site
   2204..2391    -  terminator     ADH1 terminator: S. cerevisiae ADH1; transcription terminator for the S. cerevisiae alcohol dehydrogenase 1 (ADH1) gene
   2403..4421    -  CDS            crtYB: LCPS_PHARH - Also known as pbs. Experimental evidence at transcript level: Swiss-Prot protein existence level 2. Bifunctional enzyme that catalyzes the reactions from geranylgeranyl diphosphate to phytoene (phytoene synthase) and lycopene to beta-carotene via the intermediate gamma-carotene (lycopene cyclase). The cyclase preferentially catalyzes the symmetric cyclization of both ends of the substrate to produce dicyclic carotenoids. Beta-carotene is further processed to the acidic carotenoid astaxanthin. From Phaffia rhodozyma (Yeast) (Xanthophyllomyces dendrorhous).
   4439..4655    -  promoter       GAL1 promoter (fragment): S. cerevisiae GAL1; inducible promoter, regulated by Gal4
   4877..5543    +  promoter       GAP promoter: S. cerevisiae TDH3; promoter for glyceraldehyde-3-phosphate dehydrogenase
   5580..7103    +  CDS            al-1 (fragment): CRTI_NEUCR - Experimental evidence at protein level: Swiss-Prot protein existence level 1. Phytoene desaturase involved in the carotenoid biosynthesis pathway. Converts phytoene into 3,4-didehydrolycopene via the intermediary of phytofluene, zeta-carotene, neurosporene and lycopene, by introducing up to five double bonds into phytoene. From Neurospora crassa (strain ATCC 24698 / 74-OR23-1A / CBS 708.71 / DSM 1257 / FGSC 987).
   7839..8055    +  promoter       GAL1 promoter (fragment): S. cerevisiae GAL1; inducible promoter, regulated by Gal4
   8073..9077    +  CDS            BTS1 (sequence withheld): GGPPS_YEAST - Experimental evidence at protein level: Swiss-Prot protein existence level 1. Catalyzes the trans-addition of the 3 molecules of IPP onto DMAPP to form geranylgeranyl pyrophosphate. Required for the membrane attachment of YPT1 and SEC4. May be involved in vesicle trafficking and protein sorting. From Saccharomyces cerevisiae (strain ATCC 204508 / S288c) (Baker's yeast).
   9102..9372    +  terminator     PGK1 terminator: S. cerevisae PGK1; transcription terminator for 3-phosphoglycerate kinase gene
   9388..9424    -  misc_feature   MCS (fragment): pBluescript multiple cloning site
   9437..9455    -  promoter       T3 promoter: promoter for bacteriophage T3 RNA polymerase
   9498..9520    -  protein_bind   lac operator (fragment): The lac repressor binds to the lac operator to inhibit transcription in E. coli. This inhibition can be relieved by adding lactose or isopropyl-β-D-thiogalactopyranoside (IPTG). lac repressor encoded by lacI
   9524..9554    -  promoter       lac promoter: promoter for the E. coli lac operon
   9569..9590    -  protein_bind   CAP binding site: CAP binding activates transcription in the presence of cAMP. E. coli catabolite activator protein
   9603..9695    -  CDS            lacI (fragment): lac repressor; lacI; The lac repressor binds to the lac operator to inhibit transcription in E. coli. This inhibition can be relieved by adding lactose or isopropyl-β-D-thiogalactopyranoside (IPTG).
   9878..10466   -  rep_origin     ori: high-copy-number ColE1/pMB1/pBR322/pUC origin of replication
  10637..11497   -  CDS            AmpR: β-lactamase; bla; confers resistance to ampicillin, carbenicillin, and related antibiotics
  11498..11602   -  promoter       AmpR promoter: bla
  11639..12142   +  misc_feature   CEN/ARS: S. cerevisiae CEN6 centromere fused to an autonomously replicating sequence
  12210..35      +  CDS            rop (fragment) (across the origin): Rop protein, which maintains plasmids at low copy number; rop
>Addgene plasmid #165977 | pATP416-­pluxO5-­pphlO6-­crtYBI | addgene full sequence | sequence record 328856 | Addgene NGS Result
TCGCGCGTTTCGGTGATGACGGTGAAAACCTCTGACACATGCAGCTCCCGGAGACGGTCACAGCTTGTCT
GTAAGCGGATGCCGGGAGCAGACAAGCCCGTCAGGGCGCGTCAGCGGGTGTTGGCGGGTGTCGGGGCTGG
CTTAACTATGCGGCATCAGAGCAGATTGTACTGAGAGTGCACCATACCACCTTTTCAATTCATCATTTTT
TTTTTATTCTTTTTTTTGATTTCGGTTTCCTTGAAATTTTTTTGATTCGGTAATCTCCGAACAGAAGGAA
GAACGAAGGAAGGAGCACAGACTTAGATTGGTATATATACGCATATGTAGTGTTGAAGAAACATGAAATT
GCCCAGTATTCTTAACCCAACTGCACAGAACAAAAACCTGCAGGAAACGAAGATAAATCATGTCGAAAGC
TACATATAAGGAACGTGCTGCTACTCATCCTAGTCCTGTTGCTGCCAAGCTATTTAATATCATGCACGAA
AAGCAAACAAACTTGTGTGCTTCATTGGATGTTCGTACCACCAAGGAATTACTGGAGTTAGTTGAAGCAT
TAGGTCCCAAAATTTGTTTACTAAAAACACATGTGGATATCTTGACTGATTTTTCCATGGAGGGCACAGT
TAAGCCGCTAAAGGCATTATCCGCCAAGTACAATTTTTTACTCTTCGAAGACAGAAAATTTGCTGACATT
GGTAATACAGTCAAATTGCAGTACTCTGCGGGTGTATACAGAATAGCAGAATGGGCAGACATTACGAATG
CACACGGTGTGGTGGGCCCAGGTATTGTTAGCGGTTTGAAGCAGGCGGCAGAAGAAGTAACAAAGGAACC
TAGAGGCCTTTTGATGTTAGCAGAATTGTCATGCAAGGGCTCCCTATCTACTGGAGAATATACTAAGGGT
ACTGTTGACATTGCGAAGAGCGACAAAGATTTTGTTATCGGCTTTATTGCTCAAAGAGACATGGGTGGAA
GAGATGAAGGTTACGATTGGTTGATTATGACACCCGGTGTGGGTTTAGATGACAAGGGAGACGCATTGGG
TCAACAGTATAGAACCGTGGATGATGTGGTCTCTACAGGATCTGACATTATTATTGTTGGAAGAGGACTA
TTTGCAAAGGGAAGGGATGCTAAGGTAGAGGGTGAACGTTACAGAAAAGCAGGCTGGGAAGCATATTTGA
GAAGATGCGGCCAGCAAAACTAAAAAACTGTATTATAAGTAAATGCATGTATACTAAACTCACAAATTAG
AGCTTCAATTTAATTATATCAGTTATTACCCTATGCGGTGTGAAATACCGCACAGATGCGTAAGGAGAAA
ATACCGCATCAGGAAATTGTAAGCGTTAATATTTTGTTAAAATTCGCGTTAAATTTTTGTTAAATCAGCT
CATTTTTTAACCAATAGGCCGAAATCGGCAAAATCCCTTATAAATCAAAAGAATAGACCGAGATAGGGT
[37 nt withheld, positions 1470-1506]
AAAGAACGTGGACTCCAACGTCAAAGG
[49 nt withheld, positions 1534-1582]
T
[91 nt withheld, positions 1584-1674]
G
[124 nt withheld, positions 1676-1799]
CCATTCGCCATTCAGGCTGCGCAACTGTTGGGAAGGGCGATCGGTGCGGGCCTCTTCGCTATTACGCCAG
CTGGCGAAAGGGGGATGTGCTGCAAGGCGATTAAGTTGGGTAACGCCAGGGTTTTCCCAGTCACGACGTT
GTAAAACGACGGCCAGTGAGCGCGCGTAATACGACTCACTATAGGGCGAATTGGGTACCGGGCCCCCCCT
CGAGGTCGACGGTATCGATAAGCTTGATATCGAATTCCTGCAGCCCGGGGGATCCACTAGTGGTACCGGG
CCCCCCCTCGAGTTGTCCTCTGAGGACATAAAATACACACCGAGATTCATCAACTCATTGCTGGAGTTAG
CATATCTACAATTGGGTGAAATGGGGAGCGATTTGCAGGCATTTGCTCGGCATGCCGGTAGAGGTGTGGT
CAATAAGAGCGACCTCATGCTATACCTGAGAAAGCAACCTGACCTACAGGAAAGAGTTACTCAAGAATAA
GAATTTTCGTTTTAAAACCTAAGAGTCACTTTAAAATTTGTATACACTTATTTTTTTTATAACTTATTTA
ATAATAAAAATCATAAATCATAAGAAATTCGCGGCCGGCCTTACTGCCCTTCCCATCCGCTCATGACCAC
ACTCAAGACTTTCCGTACTCTCCTCCATCCGGCAACTGTCCTTCTCTCTCCGACGTCTCCTTTCCAAACG
ACTTTGATCTCTCGGCCGATCAGTAGGTAGCTCGCGCAAGCCGCTCGCATTCCCGCTTGAACCTCGGTAG
GAAGTCGGTCAATTCCCTTATAAGAATGTTTGGCAAGATCCTCTGCGTAGGCGACTAATGGAAGCGAGTA
CGTCTTCCATTCGAACCGGAAGCTTTCTGAGGCGTTTGAAGATGGTAATGTGGACGAAGGAGATAGACTG
AGGAGTTTGTCGAAATCTTGAGGCCGAGGTTCCGTCCAATCAGTCGGGATCGCAAGCTTTGATTCATCCC
GAAGACCAAAGAATGAGAGTGGTAGGTAAAATCTCCCTTCTGTTGCGTCCCCTTTAATGTCCCTAGCAAT
GTTCACCAACTGAAGGGCAGTTCCCATCTCTCGGCTTGCCACTAACACAGCTTCTCTTTCTTCTATGGTG
GCAGGGACCTGACTTGGTGCACTTGCCCAAGAGACATAGACCAATAGCTCGGCGACTGAGCCTGCTACAC
ATAGACCATAGTCCAGCAAGTCAGCTGTGGTCTCGATAGGCGTCTTCCGAGCCTGGACTGCCTCTGTCGA
TAAAGGAAAGATAAGATCAGTGGTGTATCCTCTAAGGAGTTCGTCGAGTGGGTATCGAGGGATCAGCCCT
TGCAACTTAGCGAGCAACCTGAAGGCGAAATGGTATTGAACGGGAACCCTTTCGGTAAGGAATTGAACGA
GCTCGGCAGGCGAGAGCGAAGGAGGAGGCGGGAGGGGATACATTCCCGTGGGTCGGGAAGGGTGCGAAGG
AGGAAGTAAAGGCGAAGAAAGGATCTTGTCAGGTTGCGAAGGGTGTAGCGGGGGCCCAAATAGTAGGGTA
AGAAAATCGGAGACCATGTCAATTGTGGCATGCGGGTTGGAAGATACTTCAGGAGAGTCGATAAGATCAT
CAGTCACCCGGCAGAATGCGTATAGTCCAACCAGCCTCTCCCTAACTTCGCTAGGAAATCCAGCCGAGGC
AACAAAAAAGCTCCGGCTCTTTTCCTCCAACAACTTGACTGCCAGTTCCAAGTCACGTTTTGGCTGAGAA
GAGTATGGTCGGCTGCTAAAAAACAGGGAGAGCACAGGCGGTGTAATGAGGGGAAATGAAGATGGCATCT
TTTTGTTGCCATAAATAGTTCGACCGTGTAGCAGGTATAGGGCCTGAGTATGATCGCAGGCAGACAGACC
CAGAACAATCATTAGATTCGTCAGTAAGAAGAACATAGCTTCCTCAATGGGTAGTACACCTCCAAGCCTC
CACCCTACAATCTTCTCATCGTTGATCGACCAAGAGTCTTGACCGACAGCAACATAATCTACCCAAATCA
GATACACCGTCGGGATCATGATTGCTGCAATAGTTGACTTTGCTCGGCCACTTTTCCAATCGAAAGCATA
TTCGCCTGATAATGCTGCCAAGAGCATGGTAGGTGGGGTGATGAGTAAGGAGAGTGCCCGCATGTAGAAG
TAGTGATCTGTCACGAGCGGGTCGGGCGATGGGCTGGGGTGAGCGGTAAATAGGTAGATAATGGGCAGAG
GGATGAGCGCCTTGAGCGCGAGAGAAAGGGCGGACGATCTAGTCTTGGGAAGCGCGAGAGATGGGAGAAG
GTGCCTAGTTGCCAAGACGTAGACCAAGCCGGTGATTACGGTTTGAATGACAAAGAAAGCGTACTCTTCA
TATGGAACATCTAGAAACGTTCCAAACACGCCTTGGCCACTCTCCGCTGATGGATATGTCCATGCGCCAT
TTCTGATGATCCATGAGTCCCATGGTGTGGTTGCACTAAACGCAATAAATACGAGGATCGATATTTTGTA
GATGTCAAATTTTGTCAAAATCGGGGAAGTGAGCAGACCGAGAAGACCAAGAATTGGGAGAGTATAGATC
AGATGGATCTGGTAATATGCGAGAGCCGTCATCCTAGGTATAGTTTTTTCTCCTTGACGTTAAAGTATAG
AGGTATATTAACAATTTTTTGTTGATACTTTTATTACATTTGAATAAGAAGTAATACAAACCGAAAATGT
TGAAAGTATTAGTTAAAGTGGTTATGCAGTTTTTGCATTTATATATCTGTTAATAGATCAAAAATCATCG
CTTCGCTGATTAATTACCCCAGAAATAAGGCTAAAAAACTAATCGCATTATCATCCGGATCACATACGTA
CCTGTACGATCCTACAGGTTGACCTGTACGATCCTACAGGTTCACCTGTACGATCCTACAGGTGGATCCG
CTGGCGTAATAGCGACCTGTACGATCCTACAGGTACTTATGTTCGACCTTGCGTAAACCTGTACGATCCT
ACAGGTACTTATGTTCGACCTTGCGTAACTTAAGGAATAAAAAACACGCTTTTTCAGTTCGAGTTTATCA
TTATCAATACTGCCATTTCAAAGAATACGTAAATAATTAATAGTAGTGATTTTCCTAACTTTATTTAGTC
AAAAAATTAGCCTTTTAATTCTGCTGTAACCCGTACATGCCCAAAATAGGGGGCGGGTTACACAGAATAT
ATAACATCGTAGGTGTCTGGGTGAACAGTTTATTCCTGGCATCCACTAAATATAATGGAGCCCGCTTTTT
AAGCTGGCATCCAGAAAAAAAAAGAATCCCAGCACCAAAATATTGTTTTCTTCACCAACCATCAGTTCAT
AGGTCCATTCTCTTAGCGCAACTACAGAGAACAGGGGCACAAACAGGCAAAAAACGGGCACAACCTCAAT
GGAGTGATGCAACCTGCCTGGAGTAAATGATGACACAAGGCAATTGACCCACGCATGTATCTATCTCATT
TTCTTACACCTTCTATTACCTTCTGCTCTCTCTGATTTGGAAAAAGCTGAAAAAAAAGGTTGAAACCAGT
TCCCTGAAATTATTCCCCTACTTGACTAATAAGTATATAAAGACGGTAGGTATTGATTGTAATTCTGTAA
ATCTATTTCTTAAACTTCTTAAATTCTACTTTTATAGTTAGTCTTTTTTTTAGTTTTAAAACACCAAGAA
CTTAGTTTCGAATAAACACACATAAACAAACAAAACGCGTATGGGAAAAGAACAAGATCAGGATAAACCC
ACAGCTATCATCGTGGGATGTGGTATCGGTGGAATCGCCACTGCCGCTCGTCTTGCTAAAGAAGGTTTCC
AGGTCACGGTGTTCGAGAAGAACGACTACTCCGGAGGTCGATGCTCTTTAATCGAGCGAGATGGTTATCG
ATTCGATCAGGGGCCCAGTTTGCTGCTCTTGCCAGATCTCTTCAAGCAGACATTCGAAGATTTGGGAGAG
AAGATGGAAGATTGGGTCGATCTCATCAAGTGTGAACCCAACTATGTTTGCCACTTCCACGATGAAGAGA
CTTTCACTCTTTCAACCGACATGGCGTTGCTCAAGCGGGAAGTCGAGCGTTTTGAAGGCAAAGATGGATT
TGATCGGTTCTTGTCGTTTATCCAAGAAGCCCACAGACATTACGAGCTTGCTGTCGTTCACGTCCTGCAG
AAGAACTTCCCTGGCTTCGCAGCATTCTTACGGCTACAGTTCATTGGCCAAATCCTGGCTCTTCACCCCT
TCGAGTCTATCTGGACAAGAGTTTGTCGATATTTCAAGACCGACAGATTACGAAGAGTCTTCTCGTTTGC
AGTGATGTACATGGGTCAAAGCCCATACAGTGCGCCCGGAACATATTCCTTGCTCCAATACACCGAATTG
ACCGAGGGCATCTGGTATCCGAGAGGAGGCTTTTGGCAGGTTCCTAATACTCTTCTTCAGATCGTCAAGC
GCAACAATCCCTCAGCCAAGTTCAATTTCAACGCTCCAGTTTCCCAGGTTCTTCTCTCTCCTGCCAAGGA
CCGAGCGACTGGTGTTCGACTTGAATCCGGCGAGGAACATCACGCCGATGTTGTGATTGTCAATGCTGAC
CTCGTTTACGCCTCCGAGCACTTGATTCCTGACGATGCCAGAAACAAGATTGGCCAACTGGGTGAAGTCA
AGAGAAGTTGGTGGGCTGACTTAGTTGGTGGAAAGAAGCTCAAGGGAAGTTGCAGTAGTTTGAGCTTCTA
CTGGAGCATGGACCGAATCGTGGACGGTCTGGGCGGACACAATATCTTCTTGGCCGAGGACTTCAAGGGA
TCATTCGACACAATCTTCGAGGAGTTGGGTCTCCCAGCCGATCCTTCCTTTTACGTGAACGTTCCCTCGC
GAATCGATCCTTCTGCCGCTCCCGAAGGCAAAGATGCTATCGTCATTCTTGTGCCGTGTGGCCATATCGA
CGCTTCGAACCCTCAAGATTACAACAAGCTTGTTGCTCGGGCAAGGAAGTTTGTGATCCAAACGCTTTCC
GCCAAGCTTGGACTTCCCGACTTTGAAAAAATGATTGTGGCAGAGAAGGTTCACGATGCTCCCTCTTGGG
AGAAAGAATTCAACCTCAAGGACGGAAGCATCTTGGGACTGGCTCACAACTTTATGCAAGTTCTTGGTTT
CAGGCCGAGCACCAGACATCCCAAGTATGACAAGTTGTTCTTTGTCGGGGCTTCGACTCATCCCGGAACT
GGGGTTCCCATCGTCTTGGCTGGAGCCAAGTTAACTGCCAACCAAGTTCTCGAATCCTTTGACCGATCCC
CAGCTCCAGATCCCAATATGTCACTCTCCGTACCATATGGAAAACCTCTCAAATCAAATGGAACGGGTAT
CGATTCTCAGGTCCAGCTGAAGTTCATGGATTTGGAGAGATGGGTATACCTTTTGGTATTGTTGATTGGG
GCCGTGATCGCTCGATCCGTTGGTGTTCTTGCTTTCTGAGCGGCCGCGTGAATTTACTTTAAATCTTGCA
TTTAAATAAATTTTCTTTTTATAGCTTTATGACTTAGTTTCAATTTATATACTATTTTAATGACATTTTC
GATTCATTGATTGAAAGCTTTGTGTTTTTTCTTGATGCGCTATTGCATTGTTCTTGTCTTTTTCGCCACA
TGTAATATCTGTAGTAGATACCTGATACATTGTGGATGCTGAGTGAAATTTTAGTTAATAATGGAGGCGC
TCTTAATAATTTTGGGGATATTGGCTTTTTTTTTTAAAGTTTACAAATGAATTTTTTCCGCCAGGATTTA
ATTAACGCTATTACGCCAGCGGATCCATGATACGAAACGTACCGTATCGTTAAGGTGAATGATACGAAAC
GTACCGTATCGTTAAGGTCAATGATACGAAACGTACCGTATCGTTAAGGTCAATGATACGAAACGTACCG
TATCGTTAAGGTGTATGATACGAAACGTACCGTATCGTTAAGGTAGATGATACGAAACGTACCGTATCGT
TAAGGTGGCGTTGTGATCCGGATGATAATGCGATTAGTTTTTTAGCCTTATTTCTGGGGTAATTAATCAG
CGAAGCGATGATTTTTGATCTATTAACAGATATATAAATGCAAAAACTGCATAACCACTTTAACTAATAC
TTTCAACATTTTCGGTTTGTATTACTTCTTATTCAAATGTAATAAAAGTATCAACAAAAAATTGTTAATA
TACCTCTATACTTTAACGTCAAGGAGAAAAAACTATAGCTAGC
[1005 nt withheld, positions 8073-9077]
TGACCCGGGGGCGCGCCGAAATAAATTGAATTGAATTGAAATCGATAGATCAATTTTTTTCTTTTCTCTT
TCCCCATCCTTTACGCTAAAATAATAGTTTATTTTATTTTTTGAATATTTTTTATTTATATACGTATATA
TAGACTATTATTTATCTTTTAATGATTATTAAGATTTTTATTAAAAAAAAATTCGCTCCTCTTTTAATGC
CTTTATGCAGTTTTTTTTTCCCATTCGATATTTCTATGTTCGGGTTCAGCGTATTTTAAGTTTAATAACT
CGAAAATTCTGCGTTCGTTAAAGCTGAGCTCACTAGTTCTAGAGCGGCCGCCACCGCGGTGGAGCTCCAG
CTTTTGTTCCCTTTAGTGAGGGTTAATTGCGCGCTTGGCGTAATCATGGTCATAGCTGTTTCCTGTGTGA
AATTGTTATCCGCTCACAATTCCACACAACATACGAGCCGGAAGCATAAAGTGTAAAGCCTGGGGTGCCT
AATGAGTGAGCTAACTCACATTAATTGCGTTGCGCTCACTGCCCGCTTTCCAGTCGGGAAACCTGTCGTG
CCAGCTGCATTAATGAATCGGCCAACGCGCGGGGAGAGGCGGTTTGCGTATTGGGCGCTCTTCCGCTTCC
TCGCTCACTGACTCGCTGCGCTCGGTCGTTCGGCTGCGGCGAGCGGTATCAGCTCACTCAAAGGCGGTAA
TACGGTTATCCACAGAATCAGGGGATAACGCAGGAAAGAACATGTGAGCAAAAGGCCAGCAAAAGGCCAG
GAACCGTAAAAAGGCCGCGTTGCTGGCGTTTTTCCATAGGCTCCGCCCCCCTGACGAGCATCACAAAAAT
CGACGCTCAAGTCAGAGGTGGCGAAACCCGACAGGACTATAAAGATACCAGGCGTTTCCCCCTGGAAGCT
CCCTCGTGCGCTCTCCTGTTCCGACCCTGCCGCTTACCGGATACCTGTCCGCCTTTCTCCCTTCGGGAAG
CGTGGCGCTTTCTCATAGCTCACGCTGTAGGTATCTCAGTTCGGTGTAGGTCGTTCGCTCCAAGCTGGGC
TGTGTGCACGAACCCCCCGTTCAGCCCGACCGCTGCGCCTTATCCGGTAACTATCGTCTTGAGTCCAACC
CGGTAAGACACGACTTATCGCCACTGGCAGCAGCCACTGGTAACAGGATTAGCAGAGCGAGGTATGTAGG
CGGTGCTACAGAGTTCTTGAAGTGGTGGCCTAACTACGGCTACACTAGAAGAACAGTATTTGGTATCTGC
GCTCTGCTGAAGCCAGTTACCTTCGGAAAAAGAGTTGGTAGCTCTTGATCCGGCAAACAAACCACCGCTG
GTAGCGGTGGTTTTTTTGTTTGCAAGCAGCAGATTACGCGCAGAAAAAAAGGATCTCAAGAAGATCCTTT
GATCTTTTCTACGGGGTCTGACGCTCAGTGGAACGAAAACTCACGTTAAGGGATTTTGGTCATGAGATTA
TCAAAAAGGATCTTCACCTAGATCCTTTTAAATTAAAAATGAAGTTTTAAATCAATCTAAAGTATATATG
AGTAAACTTGGTCTGACAGTTACCAATGCTTAATCAGTGAGGCACCTATCTCAGCGATCTGTCTATTTCG
TTCATCCATAGTTGCCTGACTCCCCGTCGTGTAGATAACTACGATACGGGAGGGCTTACCATCTGGCCCC
AGTGCTGCAATGATACCGCGAGACCCACGCTCACCGGCTCCAGATTTATCAGCAATAAACCAGCCAGCCG
GAAGGGCCGAGCGCAGAAGTGGTCCTGCAACTTTATCCGCCTCCATCCAGTCTATTAATTGTTGCCGGGA
AGCTAGAGTAAGTAGTTCGCCAGTTAATAGTTTGCGCAACGTTGTTGCCATTGCTACAGGCATCGTGGTG
TCACGCTCGTCGTTTGGTATGGCTTCATTCAGCTCCGGTTCCCAACGATCAAGGCGAGTTACATGATCCC
CCATGTTGTGCAAAAAAGCGGTTAGCTCCTTCGGTCCTCCGATCGTTGTCAGAAGTAAGTTGGCCGCAGT
GTTATCACTCATGGTTATGGCAGCACTGCATAATTCTCTTACTGTCATGCCATCCGTAAGATGCTTTTCT
GTGACTGGTGAGTACTCAACCAAGTCATTCTGAGAATAGTGTATGCGGCGACCGAGTTGCTCTTGCCCGG
CGTCAATACGGGATAATACCGCGCCACATAGCAGAACTTTAAAAGTGCTCATCATTGGAAAACGTTCTTC
GGGGCGAAAACTCTCAAGGATCTTACCGCTGTTGAGATCCAGTTCGATGTAACCCACTCGTGCACCCAAC
TGATCTTCAGCATCTTTTACTTTCACCAGCGTTTCTGGGTGAGCAAAAACAGGAAGGCAAAATGCCGCAA
AAAAGGGAATAAGGGCGACACGGAAATGTTGAATACTCATACTCTTCCTTTTTCAATATTATTGAAGCAT
TTATCAGGGTTATTGTCTCATGAGCGGATACATATTTGAATGTATTTAGAAAAATAAACAAATAGGGGTT
CCGCGCACATTTCCCCGAAAAGTGCCACCTGGGTCCTTTTCATCACGTGCTATAAAAATAATTATAATTT
AAATTTTTTAATATAAATATATAAATTAAAAATAGAAAGTAAAAAAAGAAATTAAAGAAAAAATAGTTTT
TGTTTTCCGAAGATGTAAAAGACTCTAGGGGGATCGCCAACAAATACTACCTTTTATCTTGCTCTTCCTG
CTCTCAGGTATTAATGCCGAATTGTTTCATCTTGTCTGTGTAGAAGACCACACACGAAAATCCTGTGATT
TTACATTTTACTTATCGTTAATCGAATGTATATCTATTTAATCTGCTTTTCTTGTCTAATAAATATATAT
GTAAAGTACGCTTTTTGTTGAAATTTTTTAAACCTTTGTTTATTTTTTTTTCTTCATTCCGTAACTCTTC
TACCTTCTTTATTTACTTTCTAAAATCCAAATACAAAACATAAAAATAAATAAACACAGAGTAAATTCCC
AAATTATTCCATCATTAAAAGATACGAGGCGCGTGTAAGTTACAGGCAAGCGATCCGTCTAAGAAACCAT
TATTATCATGACATTAACCTATAAAAATAGGCGTATCACGAGGCCCTTTCGTC
